>Addgene plasmid #57515 | mEos4b-Myotilin-C-14 | addgene full sequence | sequence record 210774 | Addgene NGS Result
ATAGTAATCAATTACGGGGTCATTAGTTCATAGCCCATATATGGAGTTCCGCGTTACATAACTTACGGTA
AATGGCCCGCCTGGCATTATGCCCAGTACATGACCTTATGGGACTTTCCTACTTGGCAGTACATCTACGT
ATTAGTCATCGCTATTACCATGGTGATGCGGTTTTGGCAGTACATCAATGGGCGTGGATAGCGGTTTGAC
TCACGGGGATTTCCAAGTCTCCACCCCATTGACGTCAATGGGAGTTTGTTTTGGCACCAAAATCAACGGG
ACTTTCCAAAATGTCGTAACAACTCCGCCCCATTGACGCAAATGGGCGGTAGGCGTGTACGGTGGGAGGT
CTATATAAGCAGAGCTGGTTTAGTGAACCGTCAGATCCGCTAGCGCTACCGGTCGCCACCATGGTGAGTG
CGATTAAGCCAGACATGAGGATCAAACTCCGTATGGAAGGCAACGTAAACGGGCACCACTTTGTGATCGA
CGGAGATGGTACAGGCAAGCCTTATGAGGGAAAACAGACCATGGATCTTGAAGTCAAAGAGGGCGGACCT
CTGCCTTTTGCCTTTGATATCCTGACCACTGCATTCCATTACGGCAACAGGGTATTCGTGAAATATCCAG
ACAACATACAAGACTATTTTAAGCAGTCGTTTCCTAAGGGGTATTCGTGGGAACGAAGCTTGACTTTCGA
AGACGGGGGCATTTGCAATGCCAGAAACGACATAACAATGGAAGGGGACACTTTCTATAATAAAGTTCGA
TTTTATGGTACCAACTTTCCCGCCAATGGTCCAGTTATGCAGAAGAAGACGCTGAAATGGGAGCCCTCCA
CTGAGAAAATGTATGTGCGTGATGGAGTGCTGACGGGTGATATTGAGATGGCTTTGTTGCTTGAAGGAAA
TGCCCATTACCGATGTGACTTCAGAACTACTTACAAAGCTAAGGAGAAGGGTGTCAAGTTACCAGGCGCC
CACTTTGTGGACCACGCCATTGAGATTTTAAGCCATGACAAAGATTACAACAAGGTTAAGCTGTATGAGC
ATGCTGTTGCTCATTCTGGATTGCCTGACAATGCCAGACGATCCGGAAGTGCTGGGAGCGCAAGCGGAAG
CGGAGGCTCCGGTTTTAACTACGAACGTCCAAAACACTTCATCCAGTCCCAAAACCCATGTGGCTCCAGA
TTGCAGCCTCCTGGACCAGAAACCTCCAGCTTCTCTAGCCAGACCAAACAGTCTTCCATTATCATCCAGC
CCCGCCAGTGTACAGAGCAAAGATTTTCTGCCTCCTCAACACTGAGCTCTCACATCACCATGTCCTCCTC
TGCTTTCCCTGCTTCTCCCCAGCAGCATGCTGGCTCCAACCCAGGCCAAAGGGTTACAACCACCTATAAC
CAGTCCCCAGCCAGCTTCCTCAGCTCCATATTACCATCACAGCCTGATTACAATAGCAGTAAAATCCCTT
CCGCTATGGATTCCAACTATCAACAGTCCTCAGCTGGCCAACCTATAAATGCAAAGCCATCCCAAACTGC
AAATGCTAAGCCCATACCAAGAACTCCTGATCATGAAATACAAGGATCAAAAGAAGCTTTGATTCAAGAT
TTGGAAAGAAAGCTGAAATGCAAGGACACCCTTCTTCATAATGGAAATCAACGTCTAACATATGAAGAGA
AGATGGCTCGCAGATTGCTAGGACCACAGAATGCAGCTGCTGTGTTTCAAGCTCAGGATGACAGTGGTGC
ACAAGACTCGCAGCAACACAACTCAGAACATGCGCGACTGCAAGTTCCTACATCACAAGTAAGAAGTAGA
TCAACCTCAAGGGGAGATGTGAATGATCAGGATGCAATCCAGGAGAAATTTTACCCACCACGTTTCATTC
AAGTGCCAGAGAACATGTCGATTGATGAAGGAAGATTCTGCAGAATGGACTTCAAAGTGAGTGGACTGCC
AGCTCCTGATGTGTCATGGTATCTAAATGGAAGAACAGTTCAATCAGATGATTTGCACAAAATGATAGTG
TCTGAGAAGGGTCTTCATTCACTCATCTTTGAAGTAGTCAGAGCTTCAGATGCAGGGGCTTATGCATGTG
TTGCCAAGAATAGAGCAGGAGAAGCCACCTTCACTGTGCAGCTGGATGTCCTTGCAAAAGAACATAAAAG
AGCACCAATGTTTATCTACAAACCACAGAGCAAAAAAGTTTTAGAGGGAGATTCAGTGAAACTAGAATGC
CAGATCTCGGCTATACCTCCACCAAAGCTTTTCTGGAAAAGAAATAATGAAATGGTACAATTCAACACTG
ACCGAATAAGCTTATATCAAGATAACACTGGAAGAGTTACTTTACTGATAAAAGATGTAAACAAGAAAGA
TGCTGGGTGGTATACTGTGTCAGCAGTTAATGAAGCTGGAGTGACTACATGTAACACAAGATTAGACGTT
ACGGCACGTCCAAACCAAACTCTTCCAGCTCCTAAGCAGTTACGGGTTCGACCAACATTCAGCAAATATT
TAGCACTTAATGGGAAAGGTTTGAATGTAAAACAAGCTTTTAACCCAGAAGGAGAATTTCAGCGTTTGGC
AGCTCAATCTGGACTCTATGAAAGTGAAGAACTTTAAGGATCCACCGGATCTAGATAACTGATCATAATC
AGCCATACCACATTTGTAGAGGTTTTACTTGCTTTAAAAAACCTCCCACACCTCCCCCTGAACCTGAAAC
ATAAAATGAATGCAATTGTTGTTGTTAACTTGTTTATTGCAGCTTATAATGGTTACAAATAAAGCAATAG
CATCACAAATTTCACAAATAAAGCATTTTTTTCACTGCATTCTAGTTGTGGTTTGTCCAAACTCATCAAT
GTATCTTAAGGCGTAAATTGTAAGCGTTAATATTTTGTTAAAATTCGCGTTAAATTTTTGTTAAATCAGC
TCATTTTTTAACCAATAGGCCGAAATCGGCAAAATCCCTTATAAATCAAAAGAATAGACCGAGATAGGGT
[37 nt withheld, positions 3011-3047]
AAAGAACGTGGACTCCAACGTCAAAGG
[49 nt withheld, positions 3075-3123]
T
[91 nt withheld, positions 3125-3215]
G
[124 nt withheld, positions 3217-3340]
CAGGTGGCACTTTTCGGGGAAATGTGCGCGGAACCCCTATTTGTTTATTTTTCTAAATACATTCAAATAT
GTATCCGCTCATGAGACAATAACCCTGATAAATGCTTCAATAATATTGAAAAAGGAAGAGTCCTGAGGCG
GAAAGAACCAGCTGTGGAATGTGTGTCAGTTAGGGTGTGGAAAGTCCCCAGGCTCCCCAGCAGGCAGAAG
TATGCAAAGCATGCATCTCAATTAGTCAGCAACCATAGTCCCGCCCCTAACTCCGCCCATCCCGCCCCTA
ACTCCGCCCAGTTCCGCCCATTCTCCGCCCCATGGCTGACTAATTTTTTTTATTTATGCAGAGGCCGAGG
CCGCCTCGGCCTCTGAGCTATTCCAGAAGTAGTGAGGAGGCTTTTTTGGAGGCCTAGGCTTTTGCAAAGA
TCGATCAAGAGACAGGATGAGGATCGTTTCGCATGATTGAACAAGATGGATTGCACGCAGGTTCTCCGGC
CGCTTGGGTGGAGAGGCTATTCGGCTATGACTGGGCACAACAGACAATCGGCTGCTCTGATGCCGCCGTG
TTCCGGCTGTCAGCGCAGGGGCGCCCGGTTCTTTTTGTCAAGACCGACCTGTCCGGTGCCCTGAATGAAC
TGCAAGACGAGGCAGCGCGGCTATCGTGGCTGGCCACGACGGGCGTTCCTTGCGCAGCTGTGCTCGACGT
TGTCACTGAAGCGGGAAGGGACTGGCTGCTATTGGGCGAAGTGCCGGGGCAGGATCTCCTGTCATCTCAC
CTTGCTCCTGCCGAGAAAGTATCCATCATGGCTGATGCAATGCGGCGGCTGCATACGCTTGATCCGGCTA
CCTGCCCATTCGACCACCAAGCGAAACATCGCATCGAGCGAGCACGTACTCGGATGGAAGCCGGTCTTGT
CGATCAGGATGATCTGGACGAAGAGCATCAGGGGCTCGCGCCAGCCGAACTGTTCGCCAGGCTCAAGGCG
AGCATGCCCGACGGCGAGGATCTCGTCGTGACCCATGGCGATGCCTGCTTGCCGAATATCATGGTGGAAA
ATGGCCGCTTTTCTGGATTCATCGACTGTGGCCGGCTGGGTGTGGCGGACCGCTATCAGGACATAGCGTT
GGCTACCCGTGATATTGCTGAAGAGCTTGGCGGCGAATGGGCTGACCGCTTCCTCGTGCTTTACGGTATC
GCCGCTCCCGATTCGCAGCGCATCGCCTTCTATCGCCTTCTTGACGAGTTCTTCTGAGCGGGACTCTGGG
GTTCGAAATGACCGACCAAGCGACGCCCAACCTGCCATCACGAGATTTCGATTCCACCGCCGCCTTCTAT
GAAAGGTTGGGCTTCGGAATCGTTTTCCGGGACGCCGGCTGGATGATCCTCCAGCGCGGGGATCTCATGC
TGGAGTTCTTCGCCCACCCTAGGGGGAGGCTAACTGAAACACGGAAGGAGACAATACCGGAAGGAACCCG
CGCTATGACGGCAATAAAAAGACAGAATAAAACGCACGGTGTTGGGTCGTTTGTTCATAAACGCGGGGTT
CGGTCCCAGGGCTGGCACTCTGTCGATACCCCACCGAGACCCCATTGGGGCCAATACGCCCGCGTTTCTT
CCTTTTCCCCACCCCACCCCCCAAGTTCGGGTGAAGGCCCAGGGCTCGCAGCCAACGTCGGGGCGGCAGG
CCCTGCCATAGCCTCAGGTTACTCATATATACTTTAGATTGATTTAAAACTTCATTTTTAATTTAAAAGG
ATCTAGGTGAAGATCCTTTTTGATAATCTCATGACCAAAATCCCTTAACGTGAGTTTTCGTTCCACTGAG
CGTCAGACCCCGTAGAAAAGATCAAAGGATCTTCTTGAGATCCTTTTTTTCTGCGCGTAATCTGCTGCTT
GCAAACAAAAAAACCACCGCTACCAGCGGTGGTTTGTTTGCCGGATCAAGAGCTACCAACTCTTTTTCCG
AAGGTAACTGGCTTCAGCAGAGCGCAGATACCAAATACTGTTCTTCTAGTGTAGCCGTAGTTAGGCCACC
ACTTCAAGAACTCTGTAGCACCGCCTACATACCTCGCTCTGCTAATCCTGTTACCAGTGGCTGCTGCCAG
TGGCGATAAGTCGTGTCTTACCGGGTTGGACTCAAGACGATAGTTACCGGATAAGGCGCAGCGGTCGGGC
TGAACGGGGGGTTCGTGCACACAGCCCAGCTTGGAGCGAACGACCTACACCGAACTGAGATACCTACAGC
GTGAGCTATGAGAAAGCGCCACGCTTCCCGAAGGGAGAAAGGCGGACAGGTATCCGGTAAGCGGCAGGGT
CGGAACAGGAGAGCGCACGAGGGAGCTTCCAGGGGGAAACGCCTGGTATCTTTATAGTCCTGTCGGGTTT
CGCCACCTCTGACTTGAGCGTCGATTTTTGTGATGCTCGTCAGGGGGGCGGAGCCTATGGAAAAACGCCA
GCAACGCGGCCTTTTTACGGTTCCTGGCCTTTTGCTGGCCTTTTGCTCACATGTTCTTTCCTGCGTTATC
CCCTGATTCTGTGGATAACCGTATTACCGCCATGCATTAGTTATTA
Features (pLannotate 1.2.2; 14 found; start..end, strand, type, name):
     65..162     +  enhancer       CMV enhancer (fragment): human cytomegalovirus immediate early enhancer; contains an 18-bp deletion relative to the standard CMV enhancer
    163..366     +  promoter       CMV promoter: human cytomegalovirus (CMV) immediate early promoter
    411..1091    +  CDS            mEos4b: mEos4b is a photoconvertible red fluorescent protein published in 2015, derived from Lobophyllia hemprichii. It has moderate acid sensitivity.
   1134..2624    +  CDS            MYOT: MYOTI_HUMAN - Also known as TTID. Experimental evidence at protein level: Swiss-Prot protein existence level 1. Component of a complex of multiple actin cross-linking proteins. Involved in the control of myofibril assembly and stability at the Z lines in muscle cells. From Homo sapiens (Human).
   2650..2734    +  CDS            large T antigen (fragment): large T antigen from SV40 (simian virus 40)
   2757..2878    +  polyA_signal   SV40 poly(A) signal: SV40 polyadenylation signal
   2912..3340    -  rep_origin     f1 ori (sequence partly withheld): f1 bacteriophage origin of replication; arrow indicates direction of (+) strand synthesis
   3367..3471    +  promoter       AmpR promoter: bla
   3540..3750    +  promoter       SV40 promoter: SV40 early promoter
   3793..4587    +  CDS            NeoR/KanR: aminoglycoside phosphotransferase from Tn5; aph(3')-II (or nptII); confers resistance to neomycin, kanamycin, and G418 (Geneticin®)
   4608..4760    +  CDS            ble (fragment): BLE_KLEPN - Experimental evidence at protein level: Swiss-Prot protein existence level 1. Binding protein with a strong affinity to the bleomycin family of antibiotics. Binds to CL990; an antimitotic-antibiotic compound. From Klebsiella pneumoniae.
   4819..4866    +  polyA_signal   HSV TK poly(A) signal: herpes simplex virus thymidine kinase polyadenylation signal (Cole and Stacy, 1985)
   4957..4973    -  polyA_signal   bGH poly(A) signal (fragment): bovine growth hormone polyadenylation signal
   5195..5783    +  rep_origin     ori: high-copy-number ColE1/pMB1/pBR322/pUC origin of replication
