[The description below was written by a language model from this plasmid's Addgene catalogue record and pLannotate feature annotations shown in this document.]
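Description:
mEos4b-Myotilin-C-14 is a mammalian expression plasmid built on the mEos4b-C1 backbone, a C1-style fluorescent protein fusion vector. It encodes human myotilin (MYOT, also known as TTID) fused at its N terminus to the photoconvertible fluorescent protein mEos4b. In the annotated full sequence of about 5.9 kb, a CMV immediate early enhancer/promoter drives the mEos4b coding region. A short linker gap separates it from the downstream myotilin open reading frame, and the "14" in the name probably refers to the linker length, although the record does not say so. The transcript ends at an SV40 polyadenylation signal. The small large T antigen fragment annotated just upstream of that signal is most likely part of the SV40-derived terminator region rather than a functional element.

The plasmid replicates in E. coli from a high-copy ColE1/pUC-type origin and also carries an f1 origin for single-stranded DNA production. A single Tn5 aminoglycoside phosphotransferase gene (NeoR/KanR) provides selection in both hosts. A bacterial bla-type promoter expresses it for kanamycin resistance, and the SV40 early promoter with an HSV TK polyadenylation signal expresses it for G418 selection of transfected mammalian cells. The short ble and bGH poly(A) fragments appear to be backbone remnants with no evident role.

Myotilin is a component of actin cross-linking complexes involved in myofibril assembly and stability at Z lines, and the record lists the fusion as a cytoskeletal localization marker. mEos4b converts from a green state (excitation 505 nm, emission 516 nm) to a red state (569/581 nm). This makes the construct suited to imaging of myotilin distribution, including photoconversion-based tracking and single-molecule localization microscopy.
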