Addgene plasmid #57515: mEos4b-Myotilin-C-14
Purpose: Localization: Cytoskeleton, Excitation: 505 / 569, Emission: 516 / 581
Depositing lab: Michael Davidson & Loren Looger. Depositing organization: Florida State University, Tallahassee.
Backbone
  Vector backbone: mEos4b-C1
  Backbone size w/o insert (bp): 4750
  Vector type: Mammalian Expression
  Selectable markers: Neomycin (select with G418)
Growth in bacteria
  Bacterial resistance: Kanamycin, 50 μg/mL
  Growth temperature: 37°C
  Growth strain: DH5alpha
  Copy number: High Copy
Gene/Insert
  Gene/Insert name: Myotilin (alt name: NM_006790.1)
  Species: H. sapiens (human)
  Entrez Gene: MYOT
  Promoter: CMV
  Tag / fusion protein: mEos4b (N terminal on backbone)
  Cloning method: Unknown
  Sequencing primers: 5′ CMV-F; 3′ SV40pA-R
Terms and licenses: Academic/Nonprofit Terms; Industry Terms
Depositor comments: . Excitation = 505 / 569; Emission = 516 / 581
How to cite: mEos4b-Myotilin-C-14 was a gift from Michael Davidson & Loren Looger (Addgene plasmid # 57515 ; http://n2t.net/addgene:57515 ; RRID:Addgene_57515)
