>Addgene plasmid #57515 | mEos4b-Myotilin-C-14 | depositor partial sequence | sequence record 88656 | insert sequence
CCATTGCTAGTGACGTCAGATCCGCTAGCGCTACCGGTCGCCACCATGGTGAGTGCGATTAAGCCAGACA
TGAGGATCAAACTCCGTATGGAAGGCAACGTAAACGGGCACCACTTTGTGATCGACGGAGATGGTACAGG
CAAGCCTTATGAGGGAAAACAGACCATGGATCTTGAAGTCAAAGAGGGCGGACCTCTGCCTTTTGCCTTT
GATATCCTGACCACTGCATTCCATTACGGCAACAGGGTATTCGTGAAATATCCAGACAACATACAAGACT
ATTTTAAGCAGTCGTTTCCTAAGGGGTATTCGTGGGAACGAAGCTTGACTTTCGAAGACGGGGGCATTTG
CAATGCCAGAAACGACATAACAATGGAAGGGGACACTTTCTATAATAAAGTTCGATTTTATGGTACCAAC
TTTCCCGCCAATGGTCCAGTTATGCAGAAGAAGACGCTGAAATGGGAGCCCTCCACTGAGAAAATGTATG
TGCGTGATGGAGTGCTGACGGGTGATATTGAGATGGCTTTGTTGCTTGAAGGAAATGCCCATTACCGATG
TGACTTCAGAACTACTTACAAAGCTAAGGAGAAGGGTGTCAAGTTACCAGGCGCCCACTTTGTGGACCAC
GCCATTGAGATTTTAAGCCATGACAAAGATTACAACAAGGTTAAGCTGTATGAGCATGCTGTTGCTCATT
CTGGATTGCCTGACAATGCCAGACGATCCGGAAGTGCTGGGAGCGCAAGCGGAAGCGGAGGCTCCGGTTT
TAACTACGAACGTCCAAAACACTTCATCCAGTCCCAAAACCCATGTGGCTCCAGATTGCAGCCTCCTGGA
CCAGAAACCTCCAGCTTCTCTAGCCAGACCAAACAGTCTTCCATTATCATCCAGCCCCGCCAGTGTACAG
AGCAAAGATTTTCTGCCTCCTCAACACTGAGCTCTCACATCACCATGTCCTCCTCTGCTTTCCCTGCTTC
TCCCCAGCAGCATGCTGGCTCCAACCCAGGCCAAAGGGTTACAACCACCTATAACCAGTCCCCAGCCAGC
TTCCTCAGCTCCATATTACCATCACAGCCTGATTACAATAGCAGTAAAATCCCTTCCGCTATGGATTCCA
ACTATCAACAGTCCTCAGCTGGCCAACCTATAAATGCAAAGCCATCCCAAACTGCAAATGCTAAGCCCAT
ACCAAGAACTCCTGATCATGAAATACAAGGATCAAAAGAAGCTTTGATTCAAGATTTGGAAAGAAAGCTG
AAATGCAAGGACACCCTTCTTCATAATGGAAATCAACGTCTAACATATGAAGAGAAGATGGCTCGCAGAT
TGCTAGGACCACAGAATGCAGCTGCTGTGTTTCAAGCTCAGGATGACAGTGGTGCACAAGACTCGCAGCA
ACACAACTCAGAACATGCGCGACTGCAAGTTCCTACATCACAAGTAAGAAGTAGATCAACCTCAAGGGGA
GATGTGAATGATCAGGATGCAATCCAGGAGAAATTTTACCCACCACGTTTCATTCAAGTGCCAGAGAACA
TGTCGATTGATGAAGGAAGATTCTGCAGAATGGACTTCAAAGTGAGTGGACTGCCAGCTCCTGATGTGTC
ATGGTATCTAAATGGAAGAACAGTTCAATCAGATGATTTGCACAAAATGATAGTGTCTGAGAAGGGTCTT
CATTCACTCATCTTTGAAGTAGTCAGAGCTTCAGATGCAGGGGCTTATGCATGTGTTGCCAAGAATAGAG
CAGGAGAAGCCACCTTCACTGTGCAGCTGGATGTCCTTGCAAAAGAACATAAAAGAGCACCAATGTTTAT
CTACAAACCACAGAGCAAAAAAGTTTTAGAGGGAGATTCAGTGAAACTAGAATGCCAGATCTCGGCTATA
CCTCCACCAAAGCTTTTCTGGAAAAGAAATAATGAAATGGTACAATTCAACACTGACCGAATAAGCTTAT
ATCAAGATAACACTGGAAGAGTTACTTTACTGATAAAAGATGTAAACAAGAAAGATGCTGGGTGGTATAC
TGTGTCAGCAGTTAATGAAGCTGGAGTGACTACATGTAACACAAGATTAGACGTTACGGCACGTCCAAAC
CAAACTCTTCCAGCTCCTAAGCAGTTACGGGTTCGACCAACATTCAGCAAATATTTAGCACTTAATGGGA
AAGGTTTGAATGTAAAACAAGCTTTTAACCCAGAAGGAGAATTTCAGCGTTTGGCAGCTCAATCTGGACT
CTATGAAAGTGAAGAACTTTAAGGATCCACCGGATCTAGATAACTGATCATAATCAGCCATACCACATGT
AGAAGATGCC
